>Addgene plasmid #129791 | AmiE_I38V_pAG | addgene full sequence | sequence record 257584 | Addgene NGS Result
TCATGACCAAAATCCCTTAACGTGAGTTTTCGTTCCACTGAGCGTCAGACCTCGTAGAAAAGATCAAAGG
ATCTTCTTGAGATCCTTTTTTTCTGCGCGTAATCTGCTGCTTGCAAACAAAAAAACCACCGCTACCAGCG
GTGGTTTGTTTGCCGGATCAAGAGCTACCAACTCTTTTTCCGAAGGTAACTGGCTTCAGCAGAGCGCAGA
TACCAAATACTGTCCTTCTAGTGTAGCCGTAGTTAGGCCACCACTTCAAGAACTCTGTAGCACCGCCTAC
ATACCTCGCTCTGCTAATCCTGTTACCAGTGGCTGCTGCCAGTGGCGATAAGTCGTGTCTTACCGGGTTG
GACTCAAGACGATAGTTACCGGATAAGGCGCAGCGGTCGGGCTGAACGGGGGGTTCGTGCACACAGCCCA
GCTTGGAGCGAACGACCTACACCGAACTGAGATACCTACAGCGTGAGCTATGAGAAAGCGCCACGCTTCC
CGAAGGGAGAAAGGCGGACAGGTATCCGGTAAGCGGCAGGGTCGGAACAGGAGAGCGCACGAGGGAGCTT
CCAGGGGGAAACGCCTGGTATCTTTATAGTCCTGTCGGGTTTCGCCACCTCTGACTTGAGCGTCGATTTT
TGTGATGCTCGTCAGGGGGGCGGAGCCTATGGAAAAACGCCAGCAACGCGGCCTTTTTACGGTTCCTGGC
CTTTTGCTGGCCTTTTGCTCACATGTTCTTTCCTGCGTTATCCCCTGATTCTGTGGATAACCGTATTACC
GCCTTTGAGTGAGCTGATACCGCTCGCCGCAGCCGAACGACCGAGCGCAGCGAGTCAGTGAGCGAGGAAG
CGGAAGAGCGCCTGATGCGGTATTTTCTCCTTACGCATCTGTGCGGTATTTCACACCGCAATGGTGCACT
CTCAGTACAATCTGCTCTGATGCCGCATAGTTAAGCCAGTATACACTCCGCTATCGCTACGTGACTGGGT
CATGGCTGCGCCCCGACACCCGCCAACACCCGCTGACGCGCCCTGACGGGCTTGTCTGCTCCCGGCATCC
GCTTACAGACAAGCTGTGACCGTCTCCGGGAGCTGCATGTGTCAGAGGTTTTCACCGTCATCACCGAAAC
GCGCGAGGCAGCTGCGGTAAAGCTCATCAGCGTGGTCGTGAAGCGATTCACAGATGTCTGCCTGTTCATC
CGCGTCCAGCTCGTTGAGTTTCTCCAGAAGCGTTAATGTCTGGCTTCTGATAAAGCGGGCCATGTTAAGG
GCGGTTTTTTCCTGTTTGGTCACTGATGCCTCCGTGTAAGGGGGATTTCTGTTCATGGGGGTAATGATAC
CGATGAAACGAGAGAGGATGCTCACGATACGGGTTACTGATGATGAACATGCCCGGTTACTGGAACGTTG
TGAGGGTAAACAACTGGCGGTATGGATGCGGCGGGACCAGAGAAAAATCACTCAGGGTCAATGCCAGCGC
TTCGTTAATACAGATGTAGGTGTTCCACAGGGTAGCCAGCAGCATCCTGCGATGCAGATCCGGAACATAA
TGGTGCAGGGCGCTGACTTCCGCGTTTCCAGACTTTACGAAACACGGAAACCGAAGACCATTCATGTTGT
TGCTCAGGTCGCAGACGTTTTGCAGCAGCAGTCGCTTCACGTTCGCTCGCGTATCGGTGATTCATTCTGC
TAACCAGTAAGGCAACCCCGCCAGCCTAGCCGGGTCCTCAACGACAGGAGCACGATCATGCGCGCTGAGG
ACCCGTGGGGCCGCCATGCCGGCCACAGCTAACACCACGTCGTCCCTATCTGCTGCCCTAGGTCTATGAG
TGGTTGCTGGATAACTTGGCGGGCATGCATAAGGCTCGTACAATATATTCAGGGAGACCACAACGGTTTC
CCTCTACAAATAATTTTGTTTAACTTTCTAGAAATAATTTTGTTTAACTTTAAGAAGTTTTTATACATAT
GAGACATGGCGATATTAGCTCGTCAAATGATACCGTAGGCGTAGCCGTGGTGAATTACAAGATGCCGCGT
TTACATACTGCTGCTGAAGTCCTGGATAATGCCCGCAAAGTTGCGGAAATGATCGTTGGTATGAAGCAAG
GTCTGCCGGGCATGGATCTGGTTGTGTTTCCTGAATATTCTTTACAGGGTATTATGTACGACCCTGCTGA
AATGATGGAAACAGCCGTGGCGATTCCAGGCGAAGAAACGGAAATCTTTAGCCGTGCTTGTAGAAAAGCA
AATGTTTGGGGTGTGTTCTCCCTGACCGGCGAACGTCATGAAGAACACCCTAGAAAGGCACCATACAACA
CTCTGGTCTTGATCGATAACAACGGTGAAATCGTACAAAAGTACAGAAAGATCATCCCATGGTGTCCGAT
TGAAGGCTGGTATCCAGGTGGCCAGACATACGTCTCTGAAGGTCCGAAAGGCATGAAGATCTCATTAATT
ATCTGCGATGACGGTAATTATCCGGAAATTTGGAGAGATTGTGCCATGAAGGGTGCGGAATTGATCGTTC
GCTGCCAAGGCTATATGTACCCTGCTAAAGACCAACAAGTTATGATGGCTAAGGCAATGGCCTGGGCGAA
TAACTGTTATGTCGCTGTAGCAAACGCTGCAGGTTTTGATGGCGTTTATAGCTACTTCGGTCATAGTGCC
ATTATCGGTTTTGACGGCCGTACTCTGGGTGAATGCGGCGAAGAAGAAATGGGCATTCAATACGCGCAGT
TGTCTCTGTCACAAATCCGCGATGCCCGTGCGAATGACCAAAGTCAGAACCATTTGTTTAAAATCTTGCA
CAGAGGTTACTCCGGTTTGCAGGCTTCGGGCGATGGCGACCGTGGTCTGGCAGAATGCCCATTTGAATTC
TACCGTACCTGGGTTACTGATGCTGAAAAGGCAAGAGAAAACGTGGAACGCCTGACTCGCTCCACAACAG
GTGTCGCCCAATGCCCAGTAGGTCGTCTGCCGTATGAAGGCCTCGAGCACCACCACCACCACCACTGAGA
TCCGGCTGCTAACAAAGCCCGAAAGGAAGCTGAGTTGGCTGCTGCCACCGCTGAGCAATAACTAGCATAA
CCCCTTGGGGCCTCTAAACGGGTCTTGAGGGGTTTTTTGCTGAAAGGAGGAACTATATCCGGATTGGCGA
ATGGG
[124 nt withheld, positions 3156-3279]
C
[91 nt withheld, positions 3281-3371]
A
[49 nt withheld, positions 3373-3421]
CCTTTGACGTTGGAGTCCACGTTCTTT
[37 nt withheld, positions 3449-3485]
ACCCTATCTCGGTCTATTCTTTTGATTTATAAGGGATTTTGCCGATTTCGGCCTATTGGTTAAAAAATGA
GCTGATTTAACAAAAATTTAACGCGAATTTTAACAAAATATTAACGCTTACAATTTAGGTGGCACTTTTC
GGGGAAATGTGCGCGGAACCCCTATTTGTTTATTTTTCTAAATACATTCAAATATGTATCCGCTCATGAA
TTAATTCTTACCAATGCTTAATCAGTGAGGCACCTATCTCAGCGATCTGTCTATTTCGTTCATCCATAGT
TGCCTGACTCCCCGTCGTGTAGATAACTACGATACGGGAGGGCTTACCATCTGGCCCCAGTGCTGCAATG
ATACCGCGAGACCCACGCTCACCGGCTCCAGATTTATCAGCAATAAACCAGCCAGCCGGAAGGGCCGAGC
GCAGAAGTGGTCCTGCAACTTTATCCGCCTCCATCCAGTCTATTAATTGTTGCCGGGAAGCTAGAGTAAG
TAGTTCGCCAGTTAATAGTTTGCGCAACGTTGTTGCCATTGCTGCAGGCATCGTGGTGTCACGCTCGTCG
TTTGGTATGGCTTCATTCAGCTCCGGTTCCCAACGATCAAGGCGAGTTACATGATCCCCCATGTTGTGCA
AAAAAGCGGTTAGCTCCTTCGGTCCTCCGATCGTTGTCAGAAGTAAGTTGGCCGCAGTGTTATCACTCAT
GGTTATGGCAGCACTGCATAATTCTCTTACTGTCATGCCATCCGTAAGATGCTTTTCTGTGACTGGTGAG
TACTCAACCAAGTCATTCTGAGAATAGTGTATGCGGCGACCGAGTTGCTCTTGCCCGGCGTCAATACGGG
ATAATACCGCGCCACATAGCAGAACTTTAAAAGTGCTCATCATTGGAAAACGTTCTTCGGGGCGAAAACT
CTCAAGGATCTTACCGCTGTTGAGATCCAGTTCGATGTAACCCACTCGTGCACCCAACTGATCTTCAGCA
TCTTTTACTTTCACCAGCGTTTCTGGGTGAGCAAAAACAGGAAGGCAAAATGCCGCAAAAAAGGGAATAA
GGGCGACACGGAAATGTTGAATACTCATAACACCCCTTGTATTACTGTTTATGTAAGCAGACAGTTTTAT
TGT
Features (pLannotate 1.2.2; 12 found; start..end, strand, type, name):
     77..665     +  rep_origin     ori: high-copy-number ColE1/pMB1/pBR322/pUC origin of replication
    851..990     -  misc_feature   bom: basis of mobility region from pBR322
   1092..1283    -  CDS            rop: Rop protein, which maintains plasmids at low copy number; rop
   1300..1680    +  CDS            YPB1_ECOLX: Protein predicted: Swiss-Prot protein existence level 4. From Escherichia coli.
   1929..1947    +  RBS            RBS (fragment): efficient ribosome binding site from bacteriophage T7 gene 10 (Olins and Rangwala, 1989)
   1959..2987    +  CDS            amiE: AMIE_PSEAE - Experimental evidence at protein level: Swiss-Prot protein existence level 1. Also exhibits in vitro acyl transferase activity, transferring the acyl moiety of short-chain amides to hydroxylamine to form hydroxamates. From Pseudomonas aeruginosa (strain ATCC 15692 / DSM 22644 / CIP 104116 / JCM 14847 / LMG 12228 / 1C / PRS 101 / PAO1).
   2988..3005    +  CDS            9xHis (fragment): 9xHis affinity tag
   3015..3064    +  CDS            SET1 (fragment): solubility-enhancement tag derived from T7 phage gene 10B
   3072..3119    +  terminator     T7 terminator: transcription terminator for bacteriophage T7 RNA polymerase
   3156..3584    +  rep_origin     f1 ori (sequence partly withheld): f1 bacteriophage origin of replication; arrow indicates direction of (+) strand synthesis
   3637..3694    +  promoter       AmpR promoter (fragment): bla
   3703..4563    -  CDS            AmpR: β-lactamase; bla; confers resistance to ampicillin, carbenicillin, and related antibiotics
