[The description below was written by a language model from this plasmid's Addgene catalogue record and pLannotate feature annotations shown in this document.]
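Description:
AmiE_I38V_pAG is a bacterial expression plasmid built on the pAG backbone for constitutive production of the I38V point variant of AmiE, the aliphatic amidase of Pseudomonas aeruginosa PAO1. It is maintained in E. coli through a ColE1/pMB1-type origin and selected with ampicillin via the β-lactamase gene (AmpR). The annotated backbone also carries the pBR322 bom mobility region and the rop gene, which normally moderates copy number of this origin family. The catalogue lists copy number as unknown. An f1 phage origin is present as well, which allows single-stranded DNA production, and a predicted E. coli open reading frame of no stated function lies next to rop.

The payload is the 1,029 bp amiE coding sequence, preceded by a fragment of the efficient phage T7 gene 10 ribosome binding site and followed directly by a short histidine tag (annotated as a fragment of a 9xHis tag, the length of six codons). Downstream sit a short region matching a T7 gene 10B-derived solubility tag, which may simply be vector-derived sequence rather than a translated fusion, and a T7 terminator. The record describes expression as constitutive, but no promoter upstream of amiE is annotated in the feature table, so its identity is not stated. The sequenced record is 4,608 nt, a few bases shorter than the catalogued 4,612 bp.

According to the record, the plasmid was used in growth selections of AmiE I38V, in work on how in vivo protein folding probability shapes local fitness landscapes. In such selections, host growth presumably depends on amidase activity, so it reports the fitness of enzyme variants.
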