Addgene plasmid #129791: AmiE_I38V_pAG
Purpose: Constitutive expression plasmid used in the growth selections of AmiE I38V.
Depositing lab: Timothy Whitehead. Depositing organization: Michigan State University. Publication: Impact of In Vivo Protein Folding Probability on Local Fitness Landscapes. Faber MS, Wrenbeck EE, Azouz LR, Steiner PJ, Whitehead TA. Mol Biol Evol. 2019 Dec 1;36(12):2764-2777. doi: 10.1093/molbev/msz184. PubMed 31400199.
Backbone
  Vector backbone: pAG
  Backbone size w/o insert (bp): 3583
  Total vector size (bp): 4612
  Vector type: Bacterial Expression
Growth in bacteria
  Bacterial resistance: Ampicillin, 100 μg/mL
  Growth temperature: 37°C
  Growth strain: DH5alpha
  Copy number: Unknown
Gene/Insert
  Gene/Insert name: AmiE I38V
  Insert size (bp): 1029
Terms and licenses: Academic/Nonprofit Terms; Industry Terms: Not Available to Industry
How to cite: AmiE_I38V_pAG was a gift from Timothy Whitehead (Addgene plasmid # 129791 ; http://n2t.net/addgene:129791 ; RRID:Addgene_129791)
